Addgene plasmid #242499: pYO1091
Purpose: Bacterial expression of GST-ScAtg38 Δ(123 to 181)
Depositing lab: Roger Williams. Depositing organization: MRC Laboratory of Molecular Biology. Publication: Characterization of Atg38 and NRBF2, a fifth subunit of the autophagic Vps34/PIK3C3 complex. Ohashi Y, Soler N, Garcia Ortegon M, Zhang L, Kirsten ML, Perisic O, Masson GR, Burke JE, Jakobi AJ, Apostolakis AA, Johnson CM, Ohashi M, Ktistakis NT, Sachse C, Williams RL. Autophagy. 2016 Nov;12(11):2129-2144. doi: 10.1080/15548627.2016.1226736. Epub 2016 Sep 14. PubMed 27630019.
Backbone
  Vector backbone: pOP
  Vector type: Bacterial Expression
Growth in bacteria
  Bacterial resistance: Ampicillin, 100 μg/mL
  Growth temperature: 37°C
  Growth strain: DH5alpha
  Copy number: Low Copy
Gene/Insert
  Gene/Insert name: ATG38
  Species: S. cerevisiae (budding yeast)
  Mutation: deletion of aa 123 to 181
  Entrez Gene: YLR211C
  Tag / fusion protein: GST (N terminal on insert)
  Cloning method: Restriction Enzyme; 5′ cloning site unknown (unknown if destroyed)
Terms and licenses: Academic/Nonprofit Terms; Industry Terms: Not Available to Industry
How to cite: pYO1091 was a gift from Roger Williams (Addgene plasmid # 242499 ; http://n2t.net/addgene:242499 ; RRID:Addgene_242499)
