[The description below was written by a language model from this plasmid's Addgene catalogue record and pLannotate feature annotations shown in this document.]
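Description:
pYO1091 is a bacterial expression plasmid built on the pOP backbone for producing a GST-tagged internal deletion mutant of the budding yeast autophagy protein Atg38 in E. coli. The sequenced plasmid is about 3.8 kb. It replicates from a ColE1/pMB1-family origin and carries the pBR322 bom region plus a short remnant of the rop gene. The catalogue lists it as low copy, although the annotation tool labels the origin generically as high-copy, and only a fragment of rop is detected. Selection is by ampicillin through a bla (β-lactamase) cassette driven by its own promoter.

The expression cassette is a standard T7 arrangement: a T7 promoter and the phage T7 gene 10 ribosome binding site drive a single open reading frame, which is closed by a T7 terminator. Expression therefore requires a host that supplies T7 RNA polymerase. The reading frame begins with Schistosoma japonicum glutathione S-transferase, followed by a TEV protease recognition site and then the S. cerevisiae ATG38 (YLR211C) coding sequence lacking residues 123 to 181. This deletion is consistent with the insert being annotated as a partial match to ATG38. GST allows affinity capture on glutathione resin, and the TEV site lets the tag be cleaved from the purified protein. A short match to a T7 gene 10B-derived sequence sits between the insert and the terminator and is probably vector-derived rather than a functional tag. No lac operator or lacI gene is annotated.

Atg38 is a subunit of the autophagy-specific Vps34 PI3-kinase complex I and helps hold its subcomplexes together. The construct is suited to purifying the truncated recombinant protein for biochemical or structural comparison with full-length Atg38, though the record does not state what the deleted region does.
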