Features (pLannotate 1.2.2; 12 found; start..end, strand, type, name):
    144..183     -  CDS            rop (fragment): Rop protein, which maintains plasmids at low copy number; rop
    203..221     +  promoter       T7 promoter: promoter for bacteriophage T7 RNA polymerase
    295..317     +  RBS            RBS: efficient ribosome binding site from bacteriophage T7 gene 10 (Olins and Rangwala, 1989)
    328..981     +  CDS            GST26_SCHJA: Experimental evidence at protein level: Swiss-Prot protein existence level 1. GST isoenzymes appear to play a central role in the parasite detoxification system. Other functions are also suspected including a role in increasing the solubility of haematin in the parasite gut. From Schistosoma japonicum (Blood fluke).
   1000..1020    +  CDS            TEV site: tobacco etch virus (TEV) protease recognition and cleavage site
   1027..1527    +  CDS            ATG38 (fragment): ATG38_YEAST - Experimental evidence at protein level: Swiss-Prot protein existence level 1. Autophagy-related protein required for cytoplasm to vacuole transport (Cvt) and autophagy as a part of the autophagy-specific VPS34 PI3-kinase complex I. This complex is essential to recruit the ATG8- phosphatidylinositol conjugate and the ATG12-ATG5 conjugate to the pre- autophagosomal structure. ATG38 is required for the integrity of the active PI3-kinase complex I by maintaining an association between VPS15-VPS34 and ATG1P-VPS30 subcomplexes. From Saccharomyces cerevisiae (strain ATCC 204508 / S288c)
   1574..1623    +  CDS            SET1 (fragment): solubility-enhancement tag derived from T7 phage gene 10B
   1631..1678    +  terminator     T7 terminator: transcription terminator for bacteriophage T7 RNA polymerase
   1809..1913    +  promoter       AmpR promoter: bla
   1914..2774    +  CDS            AmpR: β-lactamase; bla; confers resistance to ampicillin, carbenicillin, and related antibiotics
   2945..3533    +  rep_origin     ori: high-copy-number ColE1/pMB1/pBR322/pUC origin of replication
   3719..42      -  misc_feature   bom (across the origin): basis of mobility region from pBR322
>Addgene plasmid #242499 | pYO1091 | addgene full sequence | sequence record 485587 | Addgene NGS Result
GTATACACTCCGCTATCGCTACGTGACTGGGTCATGGCTGCGCCCCGACACCCGCCAACACCCGCTGACG
CGCCCTGACGGGCTTGTCTGCTCCCGGCATCCGCTTACAGACAAGCTGTGACCGTCTCCGGGAGCTGCAT
GTGTCAGAGGTTTTCACCGTCATCACCGAAACGCGCGAGGCAGGATCTCGATCCCGCGAAATTAATACGA
CTCACTATAGGGAGACCACAACGGTTTCCCTCTAGTGCCGGCTCCGGAGAGCTCCAATTGGAATTCGCTA
GCTCTAGAAATAATTTTGTTTAACTTTAAGAAGGAGATATACATAATATGTCCCCTATACTAGGTTATTG
GAAAATTAAGGGCCTTGTGCAACCCACTCGACTTCTTTTGGAATATCTTGAAGAAAAATATGAAGAGCAT
TTGTATGAGCGCGATGAAGGTGATAAATGGCGAAACAAAAAGTTTGAATTGGGTTTGGAGTTTCCCAATC
TTCCTTATTATATTGATGGTGATGTTAAATTAACACAGTCTATGGCCATCATACGTTATATAGCTGACAA
GCACAACATGTTGGGTGGTTGTCCAAAAGAGCGTGCAGAGATTTCAATGCTTGAAGGAGCGGTTTTGGAT
ATTAGATACGGTGTTTCGAGAATTGCATATAGTAAAGACTTTGAAACTCTCAAAGTTGATTTTCTTAGCA
AGCTACCTGAAATGCTGAAAATGTTCGAAGATCGTTTATGTCATAAAACATATTTAAATGGTGATCATGT
AACCCATCCTGACTTCATGTTGTATGACGCTCTTGATGTTGTTTTATACATGGACCCAATGTGCCTGGAT
GCGTTCCCAAAATTAGTTTGTTTTAAAAAACGTATTGAAGCTATCCCACAAATTGATAAGTACTTGAAAT
CCAGCAAGTATATAGCATGGCCTTTGCAGGGCTGGCAAGCCACGTTTGGTGGTGGCGACCATCCTCCAAA
ATCGGATTCTTCTGGTTCCGAAAACCTGTATTTCCAGGGCTCCCATATGAGTACTTTAGCGGAAGTTTAT
ACTATTATTGAGGACGCCGAACAGGAATGTCGAAAAGGAGATTTTACAAATGCAAAAGCGAAGTATCAAG
AAGCCATTGAAGTTTTAGGTCCGCAGAACGAGAATTTGTCTCAAAATAAATTAAGTTCTGACGTTACGCA
AGCCATTGACCTATTAAAACAGGACATTACAGCCAAAATCCAAGAATTGGAACTTTTGATTGAAAAGCAG
TCATCAGAAGAAAATAATATTGGAATGGTCAACAACAATATGCTTATTGGCTCTGTTATTTTAAACAACA
AATCTCCGATAAATGGAATAAGCAATGCTAGGAATTGGGATAACCCAGCATATCAGGACACTTTTAAAGA
ATATGGTATGAAAATTGACGAAATTACGAAAGAAAATAAAAAATTGGCTAATGAAATTGGGCGATTAAGA
GAACGCTGGGACAGCTTAGTAGAAAGTGCGAAGCAAAGAAGGGATAAGCAAAAAAACTAGGGATCCAGAT
CTAAGCTTGGTACCACGCGTGCGCGCTGATCCGGCTGCTAACAAAGCCCGAAAGGAAGCTGAGTTGGCTG
CTGCCACCGCTGAGCAATAACTAGCATAACCCCTTGGGGCCTCTAAACGGGTCTTGAGGGGTTTTTTGCT
GAAAGGAGGAACTATAGCCGGATAATTCTTGAAGACGAAAGGGCCTCGTGATACGCCTATTTTTATAGGT
TAATGTCATGATAATAATGGTTTCTTAGACGTCAGGTGGCACTTTTCGGGGAAATGTGCGCGGAACCCCT
ATTTGTTTATTTTTCTAAATACATTCAAATATGTATCCGCTCATGAGACAATAACCCTGATAAATGCTTC
AATAATATTGAAAAAGGAAGAGTATGAGTATTCAACATTTCCGTGTCGCCCTTATTCCCTTTTTTGCGGC
ATTTTGCCTTCCTGTTTTTGCTCACCCAGAAACGCTGGTGAAAGTAAAAGATGCTGAAGATCAGTTGGGT
GCACGAGTGGGTTACATCGAACTGGATCTCAACAGCGGTAAGATCCTTGAGAGTTTTCGCCCCGAAGAAC
GTTTTCCAATGATGAGCACTTTTAAAGTTCTGCTATGTGGCGCGGTATTATCCCGTGTTGACGCCGGGCA
AGAGCAACTCGGTCGCCGCATACACTATTCTCAGAATGACTTGGTTGAGTACTCACCAGTCACAGAAAAG
CATCTTACGGATGGCATGACAGTAAGAGAATTATGCAGTGCTGCCATAACCATGAGTGATAACACTGCGG
CCAACTTACTTCTGACAACGATCGGAGGACCGAAGGAGCTAACCGCTTTTTTGCACAACATGGGGGATCA
TGTAACTCGCCTTGATCGTTGGGAACCGGAGCTGAATGAAGCCATACCAAACGACGAGCGTGACACCACG
ATGCCTGCAGCAATGGCAACAACGTTGCGCAAACTATTAACTGGCGAACTACTTACTCTAGCTTCCCGGC
AACAATTAATAGACTGGATGGAGGCGGATAAAGTTGCAGGACCACTTCTGCGCTCGGCCCTTCCGGCTGG
CTGGTTTATTGCTGATAAATCTGGAGCCGGTGAGCGTGGGTCTCGCGGTATCATTGCAGCACTGGGGCCA
GATGGTAAGCCCTCCCGTATCGTAGTTATCTACACGACGGGGAGTCAGGCAACTATGGATGAACGAAATA
GACAGATCGCTGAGATAGGTGCCTCACTGATTAAGCATTGGTAACTGTCAGACCAAGTTTACTCATATAT
ACTTTAGATTGATTTAAAACTTCATTTTTAATTTAAAAGGATCTAGGTGAAGATCCTTTTTGATAATCTC
ATGACCAAAATCCCTTAACGTGAGTTTTCGTTCCACTGAGCGTCAGACCCCGTAGAAAAGATCAAAGGAT
CTTCTTGAGATCCTTTTTTTCTGCGCGTAATCTGCTGCTTGCAAACAAAAAAACCACCGCTACCAGCGGT
GGTTTGTTTGCCGGATCAAGAGCTACCAACTCTTTTTCCGAAGGTAACTGGCTTCAGCAGAGCGCAGATA
CCAAATACTGTCCTTCTAGTGTAGCCGTAGTTAGGCCACCACTTCAAGAACTCTGTAGCACCGCCTACAT
ACCTCGCTCTGCTAATCCTGTTACCAGTGGCTGCTGCCAGTGGCGATAAGTCGTGTCTTACCGGGTTGGA
CTCAAGACGATAGTTACCGGATAAGGCGCAGCGGTCGGGCTGAACGGGGGGTTCGTGCACACAGCCCAGC
TTGGAGCGAACGACCTACACCGAACTGAGATACCTACAGCGTGAGCTATGAGAAAGCGCCACGCTTCCCG
AAGGGAGAAAGGCGGACAGGTATCCGGTAAGCGGCAGGGTCGGAACAGGAGAGCGCACGAGGGAGCTTCC
AGGGGGAAACGCCTGGTATCTTTATAGTCCTGTCGGGTTTCGCCACCTCTGACTTGAGCGTCGATTTTTG
TGATGCTCGTCAGGGGGGCGGAGCCTATGGAAAAACGCCAGCAACGCGGCCTTTTTACGGTTCCTGGCCT
TTTGCTGGCCTTTTGCTCACATGTTCTTTCCTGCGTTATCCCCTGATTCTGTGGATAACCGTATTACCGC
CTTTGAGTGAGCTGATACCGCTCGCCGCAGCCGAACGACCGAGCGCAGCGAGTCAGTGAGCGAGGAAGCG
GAAGAGCGCCTGATGCGGTATTTTCTCCTTACGCATCTGTGCGGTATTTCACACCGCAATGGTGCACTCT
CAGTACAATCTGCTCTGATGCCGCATAGTTAAGCCA
